>Addgene plasmid #192848 | pGEMT-mMyh6UTR | addgene full sequence | sequence record 380205 | Addgene NGS Result
ATGAGAAAGCGCCACGCTTCCCGAAGGGAGAAAGGCGGACAGGTATCCGGTAAGCGGCAGGGTCGGAACA
GGAGAGCGCACGAGGGAGCTTCCAGGGGGAAACGCCTGGTATCTTTATAGTCCTGTCGGGTTTCGCCACC
TCTGACTTGAGCGTCGATTTTTGTGATGCTCGTCAGGGGGGCGGAGCCTATGGAAAAACGCCAGCAACGC
GGCCTTTTTACGGTTCCTGGCCTTTTGCTGGCCTTTTGCTCACATGTTCTTTCCTGCGTTATCCCCTGAT
TCTGTGGATAACCGTATTACCGCCTTTGAGTGAGCTGATACCGCTCGCCGCAGCCGAACGACCGAGCGCA
GCGAGTCAGTGAGCGAGGAAGCGGAAGAGCGCCCAATACGCAAACCGCCTCTCCCCGCGCGTTGGCCGAT
TCATTAATGCAGCTGGCACGACAGGTTTCCCGACTGGAAAGCGGGCAGTGAGCGCAACGCAATTAATGTG
AGTTAGCTCACTCATTAGGCACCCCAGGCTTTACACTTTATGCTTCCGGCTCGTATGTTGTGTGGAATTG
TGAGCGGATAACAATTTCACACAGGAAACAGCTATGACCATGATTACGCCAAGCTATTTAGGTGACACTA
TAGAATACTCAAGCTATGCATCCAACGCGTTGGGAGCTCTCCCATATGGTCGACCTGCAGGCGGCCGCGA
ATTCACTAGTGATTCTGGAGCACTGAGAGCTGTCAGACAGAGATTTCTCCAACCCAGGATCTCTGGATTG
GTCTCCCAGCCTCTGCTACTCCTCTTCCTGCCTGTTCCTCTCTCCGTCCAGCTGCGCCACTGTGGTGCCT
CGTTCCAGCTGTGGTCCACAATCGAATTCCCGCGGCCGCCATGGCGGCCGGGAGCATGCGACGTCGGGCC
CAATTCGCCCTATAGTGAGTCGTATTACAATTCACTGGCCGTCGTTTTACAACGTCGTGACTGGGAAAAC
CCTGGCGTTACCCAACTTAATCGCCTTGCAGCACATCCCCCTTTCGCCAGCTGGCGTAATAGCGAAGAGG
CCCGCACCGATCGCCCTTCCCAACAGTTGCGCAGCCTGAATGGCGAATGG
[124 nt withheld, positions 1101-1224]
C
[91 nt withheld, positions 1226-1316]
A
[49 nt withheld, positions 1318-1366]
CCTTTGACGTTGGAGTCCACGTTCTTT
[37 nt withheld, positions 1394-1430]
ACCCTATCTCGGTCTATTCTTTTGATTTATAAGGGATTTTGCCGATTTCGGCCTATTGGTTAAAAAATGA
GCTGATTTAACAAAAATTTAACGCGAATTTTAACAAAATATTAACGCTTACAATTTCCTGATGCGGTATT
TTCTCCTTACGCATCTGTGCGGTATTTCACACCGCATCAGGTGGCACTTTTCGGGGAAATGTGCGCGGAA
CCCCTATTTGTTTATTTTTCTAAATACATTCAAATATGTATCCGCTCATGAGACAATAACCCTGATAAAT
GCTTCAATAATATTGAAAAAGGAAGAGTATGAGTATTCAACATTTCCGTGTCGCCCTTATTCCCTTTTTT
GCGGCATTTTGCCTTCCTGTTTTTGCTCACCCAGAAACGCTGGTGAAAGTAAAAGATGCTGAAGATCAGT
TGGGTGCACGAGTGGGTTACATCGAACTGGATCTCAACAGCGGTAAGATCCTTGAGAGTTTTCGCCCCGA
AGAACGTTTTCCAATGATGAGCACTTTTAAAGTTCTGCTATGTGGCGCGGTATTATCCCGTATTGACGCC
GGGCAAGAGCAACTCGGTCGCCGCATACACTATTCTCAGAATGACTTGGTTGAGTACTCACCAGTCACAG
AAAAGCATCTTACGGATGGCATGACAGTAAGAGAATTATGCAGTGCTGCCATAACCATGAGTGATAACAC
TGCGGCCAACTTACTTCTGACAACGATCGGAGGACCGAAGGAGCTAACCGCTTTTTTGCACAACATGGGG
GATCATGTAACTCGCCTTGATCGTTGGGAACCGGAGCTGAATGAAGCCATACCAAACGACGAGCGTGACA
CCACGATGCCTGTAGCAATGGCAACAACGTTGCGCAAACTATTAACTGGCGAACTACTTACTCTAGCTTC
CCGGCAACAATTAATAGACTGGATGGAGGCGGATAAAGTTGCAGGACCACTTCTGCGCTCGGCCCTTCCG
GCTGGCTGGTTTATTGCTGATAAATCTGGAGCCGGTGAGCGTGGGTCTCGCGGTATCATTGCAGCACTGG
GGCCAGATGGTAAGCCCTCCCGTATCGTAGTTATCTACACGACGGGGAGTCAGGCAACTATGGATGAACG
AAATAGACAGATCGCTGAGATAGGTGCCTCACTGATTAAGCATTGGTAACTGTCAGACCAAGTTTACTCA
TATATACTTTAGATTGATTTAAAACTTCATTTTTAATTTAAAAGGATCTAGGTGAAGATCCTTTTTGATA
ATCTCATGACCAAAATCCCTTAACGTGAGTTTTCGTTCCACTGAGCGTCAGACCCCGTAGAAAAGATCAA
AGGATCTTCTTGAGATCCTTTTTTTCTGCGCGTAATCTGCTGCTTGCAAACAAAAAAACCACCGCTACCA
GCGGTGGTTTGTTTGCCGGATCAAGAGCTACCAACTCTTTTTCCGAAGGTAACTGGCTTCAGCAGAGCGC
AGATACCAAATACTGTTCTTCTAGTGTAGCCGTAGTTAGGCCACCACTTCAAGAACTCTGTAGCACCGCC
TACATACCTCGCTCTGCTAATCCTGTTACCAGTGGCTGCTGCCAGTGGCGATAAGTCGTGTCTTACCGGG
TTGGACTCAAGACGATAGTTACCGGATAAGGCGCAGCGGTCGGGCTGAACGGGGGGTTCGTGCACACAGC
CCAGCTTGGAGCGAACGACCTACACCGAACTGAGATACCTACAGCGTGAGCT
Features (pLannotate 1.2.2; 13 found; start..end, strand, type, name):
    379..471     +  CDS            lacI (fragment): lac repressor; lacI; The lac repressor binds to the lac operator to inhibit transcription in E. coli. This inhibition can be relieved by adding lactose or isopropyl-β-D-thiogalactopyranoside (IPTG).
    484..505     +  protein_bind   CAP binding site: CAP binding activates transcription in the presence of cAMP. E. coli catabolite activator protein
    520..550     +  promoter       lac promoter: promoter for the E. coli lac operon
    558..574     +  protein_bind   lac operator: The lac repressor binds to the lac operator to inhibit transcription in E. coli. This inhibition can be relieved by adding lactose or isopropyl-β-D-thiogalactopyranoside (IPTG). lac repressor encoded by lacI
    616..634     +  promoter       SP6 promoter: promoter for bacteriophage SP6 RNA polymerase
    646..708     +  CDS            VESPI_VESMG (fragment): Experimental evidence at protein level: Swiss-Prot protein existence level 1. Shows contractile activity on isolated ileum smooth muscle. From Vespa magnifica (Hornet).
    919..937     -  promoter       T7 promoter: promoter for bacteriophage T7 RNA polymerase
    940..1097    +  CDS            lacZα (fragment): LacZα fragment of β-galactosidase; lacZ fragment
   1101..1529    +  rep_origin     f1 ori (sequence partly withheld): f1 bacteriophage origin of replication; arrow indicates direction of (+) strand synthesis
   1557..1607    -  misc_feature   bom (fragment): basis of mobility region from pBR322
   1634..1738    +  promoter       AmpR promoter: bla
   1739..2599    +  CDS            AmpR: β-lactamase; bla; confers resistance to ampicillin, carbenicillin, and related antibiotics
   2770..196     +  rep_origin     ori (across the origin): high-copy-number ColE1/pMB1/pBR322/pUC origin of replication
