[The description below was written by a language model from this plasmid's Addgene catalogue record and pLannotate feature annotations shown in this document.]
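Description:
pGEMT-mMyh6UTR is a small bacterial cloning and in vitro transcription plasmid built on the pGEM-T Easy backbone, carrying a 144 bp fragment from the untranslated region of mouse myosin heavy chain 6 (Myh6, alpha-MHC). The whole construct is about 3.16 kb. It is propagated in E. coli as a high-copy plasmid through a ColE1/pUC-type origin and selected with ampicillin via the β-lactamase gene and its own promoter. An f1 phage origin is also present, which in principle allows single-stranded DNA production.

The insert sits in the multiple cloning region, flanked on both sides by intact EcoRI sites. This region interrupts the lacZα coding sequence downstream of the lac promoter and operator, the arrangement that pGEM-type vectors use for blue/white screening. Opposing SP6 and T7 bacteriophage promoters bracket the insert, so RNA can be transcribed from either strand in vitro to give antisense probe or sense control. The record does not state the orientation of the fragment, and therefore which polymerase yields the antisense strand. The feature table does not annotate the Myh6 fragment itself. A short hit to a hornet peptide in the cloning region, along with the lacI and bom fragments, most likely reflects automated annotation of backbone or polylinker sequence rather than functional elements.

The plasmid is intended as a template for in situ hybridization riboprobes. Myosin heavy chain isoforms are highly similar in their coding regions, so targeting the UTR allows isoform-specific detection of Myh6 transcripts. The associated work uses digoxigenin-labelled RNA probes in whole-mount in situ hybridization.
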