Addgene plasmid #192848: pGEMT-mMyh6UTR
Purpose: Plasmid to produce ISH probe for mMyh6 gene with UTR sequence
Depositing lab: Masafumi Inui. Depositing organization: Meiji University. Publication: Digoxigenin-labeled RNA probes for untranslated regions enable the isoform-specific gene expression analysis of myosin heavy chains in whole-mount in situ hybridization. Tanji M, Wada K, Sakamoto K, Ono Y, Inui M. Dev Growth Differ. 2022 Dec 14. doi: 10.1111/dgd.12832. PubMed 36517457.
Backbone
  Vector backbone: pGEM-Teasy
  Backbone manufacturer: Promega
  Backbone size w/o insert (bp): 3016
  Total vector size (bp): 3160
Growth in bacteria
  Bacterial resistance: Ampicillin, 100 μg/mL
  Growth temperature: 37°C
  Growth strain: DH5alpha
  Copy number: High Copy
Gene/Insert
  Gene/Insert name: myosin heavy chain 6 (alt name: Myh6)
  Species: M. musculus (mouse)
  Insert size (bp): 144
  GenBank ID: NM_001164171
  Entrez Gene: Myh6 (a.k.a. A830009F23Rik, Myhc-a, Myhca, alpha-MHC, alphaMHC)
  Cloning method: Restriction Enzyme; 5′ cloning site EcoRI (not destroyed); 3′ cloning site EcoRI (not destroyed)
  Sequencing primers: 5′ SP6; 3′ T7
Terms and licenses: Academic/Nonprofit Terms; Industry Terms: Not Available to Industry
How to cite: pGEMT-mMyh6UTR was a gift from Masafumi Inui (Addgene plasmid # 192848 ; http://n2t.net/addgene:192848 ; RRID:Addgene_192848)
